>Addgene plasmid #23546 | pDONR223-LOC91807 | depositor partial sequence | sequence record 10779 | Author sequence, M13pUC-fwd
CCCAAATAAATGATTTTATTTTGACTGATAGTGACCTGTTCGTTGCAACAAATTGATGAGCAATGCTTTT
TTATAATGCCAACTTTGTACAAAAAAGTTGGCACCATGTCAGGAACCTCCAAGGAGAGTCTGGGGCATGG
GGGGCTGCCAGGGTTGGGCAAGACCTGCTTAACAACCATGGACACAAAGCTGAACATGCTGAACGAGAAG
GTGGACCAGCTCCTGCACTTCCAAGAAGATGTCACAGAGAAGTTGCAGAGCATGTGCCGAGACATGGGCC
ACCTGGAGCGGGGCCTGCACAGGCTGGAGGCCTCCCGGGCACCGGGCCCGGGCGGGGCTGATGGGGTTCC
CCACATTGACACCCAGGCTGGGTGGCCCGAGGTCCTGGAGCTGGTGAGGGCCATGCAGCAGGATGCGGCC
CAGCACGGTGCCAGGCTGGAGGCCCTCTTCAGGATGGTGGCTGCGGTGGACAGGGCCATCGCTTTGGTGG
GGGCCACGTTCCAGAAATCAAAGGTGGCGGATTTCCTCATGCAGGGGCGTGTGCCCTGGAGGAGAGGCAG
CCCAGGTGACAGCCCTGAGGAGAATAAAGAGCGAGTGGAAGAAGAGGGAGGAAAACCAAAGCATGTGCTG
AGCACCAGTGGGTTGCAGTCTGATGCCAGGGAGCCTGGGGAAGAGAGCCAGAANGCGGACGTGCTGGAGG
GGACAGCGGAGAGGCTGCCCCCCATCAGAGCGTCAGGGCTGGGAGCTGACCCCGCCCAGGCAGTGGTCTC
ACCGGGCCAAGGAAATGGTGTTCCTGGCCCAGCCAAGGATTCCCTGGGCACCTGCCCCTGCCCAAAAAGG
GGGAAGCCAAGGTCCTG
