>Addgene plasmid #23546 | pDONR223-LOC91807 | addgene partial sequence | sequence record 29448 | 23546 with M13pUC-fwd
TAATGATTTTATTTTGACTGATAGTGACCTGTTCGTTGCAACAAATTGATGAGCAATGCTTTTTTATAAT
GCCAACTTTGTACAAAAAAGTTGGCACCATGTCAGGAACCTCCAAGGAGAGTCTGGGGCATGGGGGGCTG
CCAGGGTTGGGCAAGACCTGCTTAACAACCATGGACACAAAGCTGAACATGCTGAACGAGAAGGTGGACC
AGCTCCTGCACTTCCAAGAAGATGTCACAGAGAAGTTGCAGAGCATGTGCCGAGACATGGGCCACCTGGA
GCGGGGCCTGCACAGGCTGGAGGCCTCCCGGGCACCGGGCCCGGGCGGGGCTGATGGGGTTCCCCACATT
GACACCCAGGCTGGGTGGCCCGAGGTCCTGGAGCTGGTGAGGGCCATGCAGCAGGATGCGGCCCAGCACG
GTGCCAGGCTGGAGGCCCTCTTCAGGATGGTGGCTGCGGTGGACAGGGCCATCGCTTTGGTGGGGGCCAC
GTTCCAGAAATCAAAGGTGGCGGATTTCCTCATGCAGGGGCGTGTGCCCTGGAGGAGAGGCAGCCCAGGT
GACAGCCCTGAGGAGAATAAAGAGCGAGTGGAAGAAGAT
