>Addgene plasmid #23546 | pDONR223-LOC91807 | depositor partial sequence | sequence record 47068 | Author sequence, M13-rev
TGGAAACAGCTATGACCATGTAATACGACTCACTATAGGGGATATCAGCTGGATGGCAAATAATGATTTT
ATTTTGACTGATAGTGACCTGTTCGTTGCAACAAATTGATAAGCAATGCTTTCTTATAATGCCAACTTTG
TACAAGAAAGTTGGCAAGGGAGAAGTTGGAAATTTCCTTAACCTGTTGGCAGCAGTCACCACATAGAAAT
GTTTCTTCCATTTTCTTTGAGCTATGTATTTCTGCAGCAGTAGTTGGGATTTGAGACGAGTTTTGGATCT
TGAAGCTTTGGCAGGCAAATTATTCAGCCACTCGTGTTTCAGGCACTGTGTGGCACTCATTCTGCAGCTC
TTCTCTTTGACCAGCAACCGGGAAACAAAGTCCTTGGCCTCCTCCGAGAGCCCTTCAAAGGTGTCAGCAT
CAAAATCCCAGCTACAGTTTACAATGAAATTCATGGTCTCTGCATCTGTTTCCCCTAGAAATGGGGACAA
GCCACTGAGTAGCATGTAGGTGATGACTCCCACACTCCACATGTCTGTGGGGAATGAGACAAACTCATAA
TTGACGACTTCTGGGGCCAGGAACTCAGGAGTGCCGAAGTTCACCTTCAGCTTCTCTCGAGGCTTGTACC
TTCTGGCCAGCCCAAAGTCAATGATCTTAATTTGATGTCCTGTCTGATTGACGCACAATATGTTCTCCGG
CTTGAGGTCCAGGTGCAGGATGTAGTGCTGGTGCA
