[The description below was written by a language model from this plasmid's Addgene catalogue record.]
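Description:
pDONR223-LOC91807 is a Gateway entry clone built on the Invitrogen pDONR223 donor backbone (about 5 kb without insert) and carrying a human open reading frame of roughly 2.5 kb. The insert, catalogued under the older locus name LOC91807, corresponds to MYLK3, a myosin light chain kinase also referred to as MLCK or caMLCK. The plasmid is maintained in E. coli as a high-copy replicon under spectinomycin selection. No feature table is provided, so details such as the origin of replication and the exact recombination sites are not itemised. As a product of Gateway cloning into a donor vector, the ORF would be expected to sit between att sites that permit recombinational transfer into destination vectors, and M13 forward and reverse primer sites flank the insert for sequence verification.

The ORF was deliberately cloned without a stop codon, so that moving it into a suitable destination vector places it in frame with a C-terminal epitope tag and a vector-supplied stop codon. The record names no promoter for expressing the insert, and the depositors state that the plasmid is not meant to be transfected directly. It serves instead as a shuttle source of the kinase coding sequence. The depositors point to a companion set of four lentiviral destination vectors (pLX301 to pLX304), obtained separately, for expressing these ORFs in mammalian cells. The clone belongs to an ORF collection distributed as a kit. The associated publication concerns resistance to RAF inhibition through reactivation of the MAP kinase pathway, which is consistent with use in gain-of-function expression studies.
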