Addgene plasmid #23546: pDONR223-LOC91807
Depositing lab: William Hahn & David Root. Depositing organization: Dana-Farber Cancer Institute. Publication: COT drives resistance to RAF inhibition through MAP kinase pathway reactivation. Johannessen CM, Boehm JS, Kim SY, Thomas SR, Wardwell L, Johnson LA, Emery CM, Stransky N, Cogdill AP, Barretina J, Caponigro G, Hieronymus H, Murray RR, Salehi-Ashtiani K, Hill DE, Vidal M, Zhao JJ, Yang X, Alkan O, Kim S, Harris JL, Wilson CJ, Myer VE, Finan PM, Root DE, Roberts TM, Golub T, Flaherty KT, Dummer R, Weber BL, Sellers WR, Schlegel R, Wargo JA, Hahn WC, Garraway LA. Nature. 2010 Dec 16;468(7326):968-72. doi: 10.1038/nature09627 PubMed 21107320.
Backbone
  Vector backbone: pDONR223
  Backbone manufacturer: Invitrogen
  Backbone size w/o insert (bp): 5005
  Vector type: Gateway Donor vector
Growth in bacteria
  Bacterial resistance: Spectinomycin, 50 μg/mL
  Growth temperature: 37°C
  Growth strain: DH5alpha
  Copy number: High Copy
Gene/Insert
  Gene/Insert name: LOC91807 (alt names: myosin light chain kinase (MLCK); mylk3)
  Species: H. sapiens (human)
  Insert size (bp): 2460
  Entrez Gene: MYLK3 (a.k.a. MLCK, MLCK2, caMLCK, MGC126319, MGC126320)
  Cloning method: Gateway Cloning
  Sequencing primers: 5′ M13pUC-fwd; 3′ M13rev
Terms and licenses: Academic/Nonprofit Terms; Industry Terms: Not Available to Industry
Depositor comments: The ORF has no Stop codon. This design enables easy recombination into a destination vector to add an epitope tag of choice and Stop codon to the ORF. Do NOT use this plasmid directly for transfections. A set of 4 custom lentiviral vectors is available ( pLX301 (http://www.addgene.org/25895/) , pLX302 (http://www.addgene.org/25896/) , pLX303 (http://www.addgene.org/25897/) , pLX304 (http://www.addgene.org/25890/) ) to be used to express these ORFs in mammalian cells. These plasmids are not included in the kit and must be ordered separately.
How to cite: pDONR223-LOC91807 was a gift from William Hahn & David Root (Addgene plasmid # 23546 ; http://n2t.net/addgene:23546 ; RRID:Addgene_23546)
